>Addgene plasmid #27822 | pUT1438-HQ858740 | addgene partial sequence | sequence record 34112 | 27822 with M13pUC-fwd
TGATTTTATTTTGACTGATAGTGACCTGTTCGTTGCAACAAATTGATGAGCAATGCTTTTTTATAATGCC
AACTTTGTACAAAAAAGCAGGCTCCGCGGCCGCCTTGTTTAACTTTAAGAAGGAGCCCTTCACCATGGCG
GCGGCAAAGGCGCGGGGAGGGGAGTTCCCCGTGGGCATGAAGGTGCTGGTTGTGGACGACGACCCGACGT
GCCTCGTTGTGCTCAAGAGGATGCTCCTTGAGTGCCGATATGACGTGACAACATGTCCTCAGGCTACAAG
AGCACTAACTATGTTGCGAGAGAATAGGCGTGGTTTTGATGTTATAATAAGTGATGTCCACATGCCGGAT
ATGGACGGATTCAGGCTACTTGAACTTGTAGGCCTTGAGATGGACCTTCCAGTTATCATGATGTCTGCTG
ATTCAAGAACGGATATTGTAATGAACGGAATTAAGCATGGAGCATGTGACTATTTAATAAAACCTGTCAG
AATGGAGGAGCTGAAAAACATCTGGCAACATGTTATTAGGAAAAAATTTAATGAAAACAAGGACCATGAG
CATTCTGGTAGCCTAGATGACACCGATCGTAACAGACCAACCAATAATGATAATGAATACGCTTCCTCCG
CGAATGATGGAGGTGATGGCAGCTGGAAATCTCAGAGAAAGAAAAGAGAGAAAGAAGATGATGAAACTGA
CCTCGAAAATGGTGATCCTTCTTCTACATCAAAGAAACCAAGAGTTGTTTGGTCAGTTGAGCTTCATCAA
CAATTTGTGAATGCAGTCAATCACCTCGGGATAGACAAAGCTGTCCCAAAGAAAATTTTGGAATTGATGA
ATGT
