[The description below was written by a language model from this plasmid's Addgene catalogue record.]
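Description:
pUT1438-HQ858740 is a Gateway entry clone built on the commercial pENTR/SD backbone (about 2.6 kb without insert) and carrying the coding sequence of a maize (Zea mays) ARR-B family transcription factor. It is propagated in standard E. coli cloning strains under kanamycin selection and is recorded as low copy. No feature table accompanies the record, so the positions of individual elements are not documented. In general, pENTR-type entry vectors place the insert between attL recombination sites, and the SD version supplies a bacterial ribosome-binding (Shine-Dalgarno) element upstream of the cloning site. Entry vectors of this kind are not designed as stand-alone expression constructs, and the record names no promoter driving the insert.

The insert is about 2.06 kb and was PCR-amplified from a full-length cDNA clone generated by a maize full-length cDNA project. The second half of the plasmid name is the GenBank accession for the insert sequence. The amplified CDS retains its native stop codon, so after transfer to a destination vector it can accept N-terminal fusions but will not read through into C-terminal tags. The cloning method is listed as restriction enzyme based, and M13 forward and reverse primer sites flank the insert for sequence verification.

The plasmid belongs to a maize transcription factor ORF collection (the Maize TFome) assembled for functional genomics. Its intended role is as a sequence-verified source clone: LR recombination moves the ARR-B open reading frame into Gateway destination vectors chosen by the user, for example for protein expression, interaction assays or plant transformation. ARR-B proteins are type-B response regulators, generally associated with cytokinin signalling, although the record gives no functional data for this particular gene.
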