Addgene plasmid #27822: pUT1438-HQ858740
Depositing lab: John Gray & Erich Grotewold. Depositing organization: University of Toledo. Publication: The Maize TFome--development of a transcription factor open reading frame collection for functional genomics. Burdo B, Gray J, Goetting-Minesky MP, Wittler B, Hunt M, Li T, Velliquette D, Thomas J, Gentzel I, dos Santos Brito M, Mejia-Guerra MK, Connolly LN, Qaisi D, Li W, Casas MI, Doseff AI, Grotewold E. Plant J. 2014 Oct;80(2):356-66. doi: 10.1111/tpj.12623. Epub 2014 Aug 26. PubMed 25053252.
Backbone
  Vector backbone: pENTR/SD
  Backbone manufacturer: Invitrogen
  Backbone size w/o insert (bp): 2601
  Vector type: Entry vector
Growth in bacteria
  Bacterial resistance: Kanamycin, 50 μg/mL
  Growth temperature: 37°C
  Growth strain: DH5alpha
  Growth instructions: E. coli TOP10
  Copy number: Low Copy
Gene/Insert
  Gene/Insert name: ARR-B transcription factor from DV033253
  Species: Zea mays
  Insert size (bp): 2058
  GenBank ID: HQ858740
  Cloning method: Restriction Enzyme
  Sequencing primers: 5′ M13 For; 3′ M13 Rev
Terms and licenses: Academic/Nonprofit Terms; Industry Terms: Not Available to Industry
Depositor comments: This CDS was amplified using PCR from a full length cDNA template from the Maize Full-length cDNA Project (www.maizecdna.org) and the PCR product included the stop codon. The PCR product was cloned into a Gateway pENTR/SD vector. Further information on this gene may be obtained at www.grassius.org using the GenBank number. (The second half of the plasmid name is the GenBank Number for the sequence of the insert)
How to cite: pUT1438-HQ858740 was a gift from John Gray & Erich Grotewold (Addgene plasmid # 27822 ; http://n2t.net/addgene:27822 ; RRID:Addgene_27822)
